Addgene plasmid #238492: pLP-PrhaBAD-pcepA-himar-chlorR
Purpose: (Empty Backbone) Landing Pad with RhaRS/PrhaBAD, pC194+pKan+ptetQ seed promoter, pcepA-himar transposase
Depositing lab: Farren Isaacs. Depositing organization: Yale University. Publication: Synthetic Genetic Elements Enable Rapid Characterization of Inorganic Carbon Uptake Systems in Cupriavidus necator H16. Nakamura AK, Fulk EM, Johnson CW, Isaacs FJ. ACS Synth Biol. 2025 Mar 21;14(3):943-953. doi: 10.1021/acssynbio.4c00869. Epub 2025 Mar 6. PubMed 40048245.
Backbone
  Vector backbone: Custom (R6K origin)
  Vector type: Bacterial Expression
  Promoter: RhaRS/PrhaBAD
Growth in bacteria
  Bacterial resistance: Chloramphenicol and Ampicillin, 25 & 100 μg/mL
  Growth temperature: 30°C
  Growth strain: Pir1
  Growth instructions: Himar transposase expression is under the regulation of the heat-inactivated CI857 repressor. Grow at 37˚C to express himar transposase in recipient strain.
  Copy number: Low Copy
Gene/Insert
  Cloning method: Golden Gate
Terms and licenses: Academic/Nonprofit Terms; Industry Terms: Not Available to Industry
How to cite: pLP-PrhaBAD-pcepA-himar-chlorR was a gift from Farren Isaacs (Addgene plasmid # 238492 ; http://n2t.net/addgene:238492 ; RRID:Addgene_238492)
