[The description below was written by a language model from this plasmid's Addgene catalogue record and pLannotate feature annotations shown in this document.]
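Description:
pLP-PrhaBAD-pcepA-himar-chlorR is a 7,952 bp empty-backbone "landing pad" delivery plasmid built on a custom R6K-origin backbone and listed as a bacterial expression vector. The R6K γ origin depends on the π initiator protein, so the plasmid is maintained at low copy in a pir-expressing E. coli host and should behave as a suicide vector in recipients that lack π. An incP oriT allows it to be mobilised by conjugation. Selection relies on two markers: a chloramphenicol acetyltransferase gene driven by the constitutive J23119 promoter, and a TEM β-lactamase gene with its own promoter followed by the fd terminator.

According to the catalogue entry, the plasmid encodes a himar transposase under a pcepA promoter, controlled by the temperature-sensitive λ cI857 repressor. Transposase expression is therefore held off at low temperature and released at 37 °C in the recipient strain. The feature table annotates the cI gene but not the transposase itself, its inverted repeats, or the pC194+pKan+ptetQ "seed promoter" named in the record. An unannotated stretch between cI and oriT may hold the transposase, though the table does not confirm this.

The annotated payload comprises the rhamnose-inducible system (rhaS and rhaR activators with the divergent rhaB promoter), which sits beside a φC31 attP fragment that presumably serves as a docking site for later integrase-mediated insertion of cargo. There are also superfolder GFP and Oplophorus-type luciferase fragment reading frames in tandem, which look like reporters, and an SP6 promoter. Parts are assembled by Golden Gate cloning. The associated publication concerns synthetic genetic elements for characterising inorganic carbon uptake systems in Cupriavidus necator H16, which suggests use in installing inducible landing pads in non-model bacteria.
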