Features (pLannotate 1.2.2; 15 found; start..end, strand, type, name):
      4..41      -  protein_bind   phage φC31 attP (fragment): attachment site of phage φC31 phage φC31 integrase
     47..165     -  promoter       rhaB promoter: promoter of the E. coli rhaBAD operon, conferring tight induction with L-rhamnose and repression with D-glucose in the presence of RhaR and RhaS (Giacalone et al., 2006)
    311..1147    +  CDS            rhaS: positive regulator of the rhaB promoter; E. coli rhaS; activated by L-rhamnose
   1221..2069    +  CDS            rhaR: transcriptional activator of rhaR and rhaS; E. coli rhaR; needed for rhamnose-dependent activation of the rhaB promoter
   2074..2108    +  promoter       J23119 promoter: bacterial promoter (Registry of Standard Biological Parts BBa J23119)
   2145..2804    +  CDS            CmR: chloramphenicol acetyltransferase; cat; confers resistance to chloramphenicol
   2874..3262    -  rep_origin     R6K γ ori: γ replication origin from E. coli plasmid R6K; requires the R6K initiator protein pi for replication
   3301..4011    -  CDS            cI: RPC1_LAMBD - Experimental evidence at protein level: Swiss-Prot protein existence level 1. Acts as a transcriptional repressor that allows virus to establish and maintain latency. Prevents both the viral DNA replication and the exit programs. Clamps the two operator OL (operator left made of OL1, OL2 and OL3 sites) and OR (operator right made of OR1, OR2 and OR3 sites) together by binding to them and arranging the intervening DNA in a loop. This step allows repression of lytic pR and pL promoters by binding to OL1, OL2, OR1 and OR2 simultaneously. The binding of cI on OR2 additionally activate
   5273..5381    -  oriT           oriT: incP origin of transfer
   5528..5567    -  terminator     fd terminator: central terminator from bacteriophage fd (Otsuka and Kunisawa, 1982)
   5574..6431    -  CDS            bla: BLAT_ECOLX - Experimental evidence at protein level: Swiss-Prot protein existence level 1. TEM-type are the most prevalent beta-lactamases in enterobacteria; they hydrolyze the beta-lactam bond in susceptible beta-lactam antibiotics, thus conferring resistance to penicillins and cephalosporins. TEM-3 and TEM-4 are capable of hydrolyzing cefotaxime and ceftazidime. TEM-5 is capable of hydrolyzing ceftazidime. TEM-6 is capable of hydrolyzing ceftazidime and aztreonam. TEM-8/CAZ-2, TEM- 16/CAZ-7 and TEM-24/CAZ-6 are markedly active against ceftazidime. IRT- 4 shows resistance to beta-lactamase in
   6432..6523    -  promoter       AmpR promoter: bla
   6580..6598    +  promoter       SP6 promoter: promoter for bacteriophage SP6 RNA polymerase
   6682..7194    -  CDS            LUCI_OPLGR (fragment): Experimental evidence at protein level: Swiss-Prot protein existence level 1. Catalytic subunit of oplophorus-luciferin 2-monooxygenase. Oxidoreductase that converts coelenterazine (the oplophorus luciferin) to coelenteramide under emission of blue light with a maximum at 454 nm. Is also active with bisdeoxycoelenterazine. From Oplophorus gracilirostris (Luminous shrimp).
   7216..7929    -  CDS            Superfolder GFP: Superfolder GFP is a basic (constitutively fluorescent) green fluorescent protein published in 2005, derived from Aequorea victoria. It is reported to be a very rapidly-maturing weak dimer.
>Addgene plasmid #238492 | pLP-PrhaBAD-pcepA-himar-chlorR | addgene full sequence | sequence record 484518 | Addgene NGS Result
AAGCCCCAACTGAGAGAACTCACAGGTTACCCCAGTTGGGGATGGATACGACCAGTCTAAAAAGCGCCTG
AATTCGCGACCTTCTCGTTACTGACAGGAAAATGGGCCATTGGCAACCAGGGAAAGATGAACGTGATGAT
GTTCACAATTTGCTGAATTGTGGTGATGTGATGCTCACCGCATTTCCTGAAAATTCACGCTGTATCTTGA
AAAATCGACGTTTTTTACGTGGTTTTCCGTCGAAAATTTAAGGTAAGAACCTGACCTCGTGATTACTATT
TCGCCGTGTTGACGACATCAGGAGGCCAGTATGACCGTATTACATAGTGTGGATTTTTTTCCGTCTGGTA
ACGCGTCCGTGGCGATAGAACCCCGGCTCCCGCAGGCGGATTTTCCTGAACATCATCATGATTTTCATGA
AATTGTGATTGTCGAACATGGCACGGGTATTCATGTGTTTAATGGGCAGCCCTATACCATCACCGGTGGC
ACGGTCTGTTTCGTACGCGATCATGATCGGCATCTGTATGAACATACCGATAATCTGTGTCTGACCAATG
TGCTGTATCGCTCGCCGGATCGATTTCAGTTTCTCGCCGGGCTGAATCAGTTGCTGCCACAAGAGCTGGA
TGGGCAGTATCCGTCTCACTGGCGCGTTAACCACAGCGTATTGCAGCAGGTGCGACAGCTGGTTGCACAG
ATGGAACAGCAGGAAGGGGAAAATGATTTACCCTCGACCGCCAGTCGCGAGATCTTGTTTATGCAATTAC
TGCTCTTGCTGCGTAAAAGCAGTTTGCAGGAGAACCTGGAAAACAGCGCATCACGTCTCAACTTGCTTCT
GGCCTGGCTGGAGGACCATTTTGCCGATGAGGTGAATTGGGATGCCGTGGCGGATCAATTTTCTCTTTCA
CTGCGTACGCTACATCGGCAGCTTAAGCAGCAAACGGGACTGACGCCTCAGCGATACCTGAACCGCCTGC
GACTGATGAAAGCCCGACATCTGCTACGCCACAGCGAGGCCAGCGTTACTGACATCGCCTATCGCTGTGG
ATTCAGCGACAGTAACCACTTTTCGACGCTTTTTCGCCGAGAGTTTAACTGGTCACCGCGTGATATTCGC
CAGGGACGGGATGGCTTTCTGCAATAACGCGAATCTTCTCAACGTATTTGTACGCCATATTGCGAATAAT
CAACTTCGTTCTCTGGCCGAGGTAGCCACGGTGGCGCATCAGTTAAAACTTCTCAAAGATGATTTTTTTG
CCAGCGACCAGCAGGCAGTCGCTGTGGCTGACCGTTATCCGCAAGATGTCTTTGCTGAACATACACATGA
TTTTTGTGAGCTGGTGATTGTCTGGCGCGGTAATGGCCTGCATGTACTCAACGATCGCCCTTATCGCATT
ACCCGTGGCGATCTCTTTTACATTCATGCTGACGATAAACACTCCTACGCTTCCGTTAACGATCTGGTTT
TGCAGAATATTATTTATTGCCCGGAGCGTCTGAAGCTGAATCTTGACTGGCAGGGGGCGATTCCGGGATT
TAACGCCAGCGCAGGGCAACCACACTGGCGCTTAGGTAGCATGGGGATGGCGCAGGCGCGGCAGGTTATC
GGTCAGCTTGAGCATGAAAGTAGTCAGCATGTGCCGTTTGCTAACGAAATGGCTGAGTTGCTGTTCGGGC
AGTTGGTGATGTTGCTGAATCGCCATCGTTACACCAGTGATTCGTTGCCGCCAACATCCAGCGAAACGTT
GCTGGATAAGCTGATTACCCGGCTGGCGGCTAGCCTGAAAAGTCCCTTTGCGCTGGATAAATTTTGTGAT
GAGGCATCGTGCAGTGAGCGCGTTTTGCGTCAGCAATTTCGCCAGCAGACTGGAATGACCATCAATCAAT
ATCTGCGACAGGTCAGAGTGTGTCATGCGCAATATCTTCTCCAGCATAGCCGCCTGTTAATCAGTGATAT
TTCGACCGAATGTGGCTTTGAAGATAGTAACTATTTTTCGGTGGTGTTTACCCGGGAAACCGGGATGACG
CCCAGCCAGTGGCGTCATCTCAATTCGCAGAAAGATTAAATCTTTGACAGCTAGCTCAGTCCTAGGTATA
ATGCTAGCACGGAAAAAAGGATCTATTATAAGGAGGCACTCACCATGGAGAAAAAAATCACTGGATATAC
CACCGTTGATATATCCCAATGGCATCGTAAAGAACATTTTGAGGCATTTCAGTCAGTTGCTCAATGTACC
TATAACCAGACCGTTCAACTGGATATTACGGCCTTTTTAAAGACCGTAAAGAAAAATAAGCACAAGTTTT
ATCCGGCCTTTATTCACATTCTTGCCCGCCTGATGAATGCTCATCCGGAATTACGTATGGCAATGAAAGA
CGGTGAGCTGGTGATATGGGATAGTGTTCACCCTTGTTACACCGTTTTCCATGAGCAAACTGAAACGTTT
TCATCGCTCTGGAGTGAATACCACGACGATTTCCGGCAGTTTCTACACATATATTCGCAAGATGTGGCGT
GTTACGGTGAAAACCTGGCCTATTTCCCTAAAGGGTTTATTGAGAATATGTTTTTCGTCTCAGCCAATCC
CTGGGTGAGTTTCACCAGTTTTGATTTAAACGTGGCCAATATGGACAACTTCTTCGCCCCCGTTTTCACC
ATGGGCAAATATTATACGCAAGGCGACAAGGTGCTGATGCCGCTGGCGATTCAGGTTCATCATGCCGTTT
GTGATGGCTTCCATGTCGGCAGAATGCTTAATGAATTACAACAGTACTGCGATGAGTGGCAGGGAGGAGC
GTAACTCGTTTGTTGAACTAATGGGTGCTCAGACCGGGGACTTATCATCCAACCTGTTACTGGGCGCGCC
CCATGTCAGCCGTTAAGTGTTCCTGTGTCACTCAAAATTGCTTTGAGAGGCTCTAAGGGCTTCTCAGTGC
GTTACATCCCTGGCTTGTTGTCCACAACCGTTAAACCTTAAAGGCTTTAAAAGCCTTATATATTCTTTTT
TTTCTTATAAAACTTAAAACCTTAGAGGCTATTTAAGTTGCTGATTTATATTAATTTTATTGTTCAAACA
TGAGAGCTTAGTACGTGAAACATGAGAGCTTAGTACGTTAGCCATGAGAGCTTAGTACGTTAGCCATGAG
GGTTTAGTTCGTTAAACATGAGAGCTTAGTACGTTAAACATGAGAGCTTAGTACGTGAAACATGAGAGCT
TAGTACGTACTATCAACAGGTTGAACTGCTGATCTTCAGATCGGCGCGCCGGCCGGCATCTTGCCGTAAC
TGACAAATTAACCGAAGGTTTCTTCCGGCCACTGGGATGCAATGACCTTACCAACAACGCTACAGGATTC
GTTGCACGGGATCATTGGGTATTGCGGATTCAGCGGCTGCAGGAAAACTTGGCCAGAGTCGCGGATCAGC
TTCTTAAAGGTGAATTCATCACCACCCAGGCGCGCAATGCAAAAGTCTCCCGGCTCAACCGCCTGCTCAG
GATCAACCAGGATCAGCATACCATCCGGAAATGACGGCTTGCTGCCCGTCGGGGCCGTCATGCTGTTGCC
TTCTACTTCCAGCCAAAACGCGCTATCGCTCGCTTTTTTGGTAGTCGATACCCAACGCTCAGCGTCACCT
TTGGTGAAGGTACGCAGTTCCGGGCTAAACATACCTGCTTGAACGTGGCTGAAGACCGGGTATTCGTATT
CAGAGCGCAGAGACGGTTGCATGCTAACCGCTTCATACATTTCATAGATTTCACGAGCTATAGAAGGAGA
GAACTCCTCGACGGAAACTTTCAGAATCTTGGTCAGCAGTGCGGCGTTGTACGCGTTCAGCGCATTAATA
CCGTTAAACAGAGCGCCAACGCCGCTCTGACCCATGCCCATCTTGTCGGCTACGCTTTCCTGAGACAGAC
CCAGCTCATTCTTTTTCTTCTCATAGATTGCTTTCAGACGACGTGCGTCCTCTAGCTGCTCTTGTGTAAG
CGGCTTTTTCTTCGTTGACATTTTGATCCTCCTTTATATGGAGGTACTAAATCGGAACGTTAAATCTATC
ACCGCAAGGGATAAATATCTAACACCGTGCGTGTTGACTATTTTACCTCTGGCGGTGATAATGGTTGCAT
CAAATTTGCGCGCCACATTATTATTCATACCTTTGTGGACCGTATTACAAAGTGACAATATCTTAATTTA
AAAAGGAGGCTTAAATAATGGAAAAAAAAGAATTTAGGGTACTTATAAAATACTGCTTTCTGAAGGGTAA
GAACACCGTCGAAGCAAAGACGTGGCTGGATAACGAATTTCCGGACAGCGCCCCGGGTAAATCAACCATT
ATCGACTGGTACGCCAAGTTTAAGCGTGGTGAAATGTCGACCGAAGATGGTGAGCGTTCCGGTCGTCCGA
AGGAGGTTGTCACCGACGAAAATATAAAAAAAATTCACAAAATGATTCTGAACGACCGCAAAATGAAGCT
GATCGAAATTGCGGAAGCTCTGAAAATTAGCAAAGAGCGCGTTGGTCACATCATCCACCAATATCTTGAC
ATGCGTAAACTGTGTGCGAAATGGGTTCCGCGCGAACTGACCTTTGATCAGAAACAGCGTCGTGTCGACG
ATTCTAAGCGTTGCCTGCAGCTGCTGACCCGCAACACGCCGGAGTTCTTCCGCCGCTACGTAACCATGGA
TGAGACGTGGCTGCACCACTATACCCCGGAGTCTAACCGTCAGTCAGCAGAATGGACGGCAACTGGCGAA
CCGAGCCCGAAACGCGGCAAAACCCAAAAGAGCGCGGGCAAAGTCATGGCGAGCGTATTTTGGGATGCAC
ATGGTATTATCTTCATTGACTACCTGGAAAAGGGTAAGACCATAAATTCCGATTACTATATGGCGCTGCT
GGAACGCCTGAAAGTTGAAATCGCGGCAAAACGCCCGCACATGAAAAAGAAGAAGGTACTGTTTCACCAG
GACAACGCCCCCTGTCATAAGTCCCTGCGTACCATGGCGAAGATTCATGAGCTGGGTTTCGAACTGCTGC
CGCACCCGCCGTACAGCCCGGATCTGGCTCCGTCGGATTTTTTTCTGTTTAGCGACCTGAAGCGTATGCT
GGCGGGTAAAAAATTTGGTTGCAACGAAGAAGTTATCGCTGAAACCGAAGCGTACTTTGAAGCGAAGCCG
AAAGAATATTACCAGAACGGCATTAAGAAACTGGAAGGTCGTTACAATCGCTGTATCGCGCTGGAGGGCA
ATTACGTAGAGTAACCGGCCTACGGCCAGCCTCACAGAGCAGGATTCCCGTTGAGCACCGCCAGGTGCGA
ATAAGGGACAGTGAAGAAGGAACACCCGCTCGCGGGTGGGCCTACTTCACCTATCCTGCCCGGCTGACGC
CGTTGGATACACCAAGGAAAGTCTACACGAACCCTTTGGCAAAATCCTGTATATCGTGCGAAAAAGGATG
GATATACCGAAAAAATCGCTATAATGACCCCGAAGCAGGGTTATGCAGCGGAAAAGGACAAGGGTCGTCC
AAAAAAAAAGGCTCCAAAAGGAGCCTTTAATTGTATCGGTTTACCAATGTTTAATCAGGCTCGCGCCAAT
TTCCGCAATCTGACGGTTACGTTCATCCATCGTCGCCTGGCTGCCGGTGGTATAAATCACCACAATACGG
CTCGGTTTACCATCCGGGCCCAGCGCCGCAATAATGCCACGGCTGCCACGTTCGCCCGCACCGCTTTTAT
CCGCAATAAACCAGCCAGCCGGCAGCGCGCTACGCAGCAGCGGACCCGCCACTTTATCCGCTTCCATCCA
ATCAATCAGTTGCTGGCGACTTGCCAGGGTCAGCAGCTCACCCGTCAGCAGTTTACGCAGGGTGGTCGCC
ATTGCTGCCGGCATGGTGGTATCACGTTCATCGTTCGGAATCGCTTCGTTCAGTTCCGGTTCCCAACGAT
CCAGACGGGTCACATGATCGCCCATGTTATGCAGAAACGCGGTCAGTTCTTTCGGACCGCCAATGGTCGT
CAGCAGCAGGTTCGCCGCGGTGTTATCGCTCATGGTAATCGCCGCGCTGCACAGTTCACGCACGGTCATG
CCATTGGTCAGATGTTTTTCGGTCACCGGGCTATATTCCACCAGATCGTTCTGGCTATAATGAATACGAC
GGCCCAGTTGTTCCTGGCCCGCATCCACACGGCTCAGAACCGCACCGCACAGCAGCACTTTAAAGGTGCT
CATCATCGGAAAACGTTCTTCCGGACGAAAAGATTCCAGAATTTTGCCGCTGTTCAGATCCAGTTCAATA
TAGCCCACGCGCGCACCCAGTTGATCTTCCGCATCTTTCACTTTCACCAGGGTTTCCGGATGCGCAAACA
CCGGTAGGCAAAACGCCGCAAAAAAAGGAATCAGCGCCACACGAAAATGCTGAATGCTCATACTCTTCCT
TTTTCAATATTATTGAAGCATTTATCAGGGTTATTGTCTCATGAGCGGATACATATTTGAATGTATTTAG
AAAAATAAACAAATAGGGGAATTAAAAAAAAGCCCGCTCATTAGGCGGGCTACTAATTTAAATCGATTAA
TTTAGGTGACACTATAGACAGTAACAGGTTGGATGATAAGTCCCCGGTCTACTACCCCAACTGAGAGAAC
TCTGAGGTTACCCCAGTTGGGGTCTAGATTATGCCAGGATGCGCTCGCACAGACGCCAACCCGTGACACC
GTTGATGGTCACGCGGAACAGCAGGCTGCCGTCCGGGTTAATCAGACGCTCGTCAATAATCTTATTGCCA
TTCCACAGGGTACCGGTGACGGTGATCTTTTTACCGTCAAAAACGGCAATGCCTTCATACGGACGGCCGA
AATAGTCAATCATATTCGGGGTCACACCATCAATCACCAGCGTACCGTAATGCAAGATAACCTTGAAGTG
GTGATCGTCAACTGGGTAGACGACTTTAAAGATTTTCTCGATTTGACCCATTTGGTCACCGCTCAGGCCT
TCGTACGGGATGATCACATGAATATCAATTTTCAGACCGTTCTCGCCGGACAGAACGATGCGCTGAATCG
GCGTCACGCTCACACCCAGGTTCTGGAACAGAGAGCTTACGCCACCCTGTTCCAGGACTTGATCCAAATT
ATAACCCGCGGTCTGACGCCAATCGCCAACAAAATCTTCCAGAGTAAAAACCATACCGCCCGATATATCT
GAGCCTTTATACAGTTCGTCCATACCGTGCGTGATGCCGGCCGCGGTCACGAATTCCAGCAGGACCATGT
GGTCACGCTTTTCGTTCGGATCTTTACTCAGCACAGACTGCGTGCTCAGGTAATGATTGTCCGGCAGCAG
GACCGGGCCATCACCAATCGGGGTGTTTTGCTGATAGTGGTCGGCCAGTTGAACGCTGCCATCTTCCACA
TTATGGCGGATCTTGAAGTTAGCCTTGATACCGTTCTTCTGCTTATCTGCGGTGATGTACACGTTGTGCG
AATTGAAGTTATATTCCAGTTTATGGCCCAGAATATTACCGTCTTCCTTAAAATCGATGCCTTTCAGTTC
AATACGGTTAACCAGCGTATCACCTTCGAATTTCACTTCGGCGCGCGTTTTGTAGGTGCCGTCATCTTTA
AATGAGATGGTACGTTCTTGGACATAACCTTCCGGCATCGCGGACTTGAAAAAGTCGTGGCGTTTCATGT
GATCCGGGTAACGACTGAAACACTGAACACCATACGTCAGCGTGGTGACCAGGGTCGGCCACGGAACCGG
CAGTTTACCCGTGGTGCAAATAAACTTCAGCGTCAGTTTACCATTGGTTGCATCGCCTTCACCTTCGCCG
CGCACGCTGAATTTGTGACCATTGACATCACCATCCAGTTCCACCAGAATCGGCACCACGCCCGTAAACA
GTTCTTCGCCCTTGCTCATATTTTTTCCTCCTTATACTTAAG
